Addgene plasmid #108320: pKM461
Purpose: For performing ORBIT - Expresses Che9c phage RecT and Bxb1 phage Integrase, and contains SacB
Depositing lab: Kenan Murphy. Depositing organization: University of Massachusetts, Worcester. Publication: ORBIT: a New Paradigm for Genetic Engineering of Mycobacterial Chromosomes. Murphy KC, Nelson SJ, Nambi S, Papavinasasundaram K, Baer CE, Sassetti CM. MBio. 2018 Dec 11;9(6). pii: mBio.01467-18. doi: 10.1128/mBio.01467-18. PubMed 30538179.
Backbone
  Vector backbone: pUV15tet-O
  Backbone manufacturer: Dirk Schnappinger and Sabine Ehrt
  Modifications to backbone: Insertion of RecT, Bxb1 Integrase, and SacB. Removal of GFP and Hyg.
  Vector type: Bacterial Expression
Growth in bacteria
  Bacterial resistance: Kanamycin, 50 μg/mL
  Growth temperature: 37°C
  Growth strain: DH5alpha
  Copy number: High Copy
Gene/Insert 1
  Gene/Insert name: Che9C RecT
  Species: mycobacterial phage
  Insert size (bp): 1062
Gene/Insert 2
  Gene/Insert name: Bxb1 Integrase
  Species: mycobacterial phage
  Insert size (bp): 1503
Gene/Insert 3
  Gene/Insert name: Tet Repressor
  Species: bacterial
  Insert size (bp): 624
Gene/Insert 4
  Gene/Insert name: SacRB
  Species: B. subtilis
  Insert size (bp): 1785
Resource information
  A portion of this plasmid was derived from a plasmid made by: Julia van Kessel and Graham Hatfull (RecT generated from pJV53); Michele Calos (Addgene plasmid pCMV-Bx was the source for Bxb1 Integrase; Adrie J. C. Steyn supplied pCre-SacB-kan, the source for SacB.
Terms and licenses: Academic/Nonprofit Terms; Industry Terms: Not Available to Industry
Depositor comments: The plasmid is induced with 500 ng/ml anhydrotetracycline to induce expression of RecT and Bxb1 Integrase for performing the ORTBIT protocol.
How to cite: pKM461 was a gift from Kenan Murphy (Addgene plasmid # 108320 ; http://n2t.net/addgene:108320 ; RRID:Addgene_108320)
