[The description below was written by a language model from this plasmid's Addgene catalogue record and pLannotate feature annotations shown in this document.]
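Description:
pKM461 is a bacterial expression plasmid built on the pUV15tet-O backbone as the helper plasmid for ORBIT, a method for engineering mycobacterial chromosomes. In E. coli it replicates from a high-copy ColE1/pUC-type origin and is selected with kanamycin through an aph(3')-Ia (KanR) gene. The GFP and hygromycin-resistance cassettes of the parent vector were removed. The annotated table for the 10,489-nt sequence does not identify a mycobacterial replication origin. A large unannotated stretch lies between the KanR region and the sacB cassette, but the record does not state what it contains.

The payload consists of two mycobacteriophage genes, the Che9c RecT single-strand annealing protein and the Bxb1 integrase, a serine site-specific recombinase. Neither coding sequence was recognised by the automated annotation. They most plausibly occupy the unannotated interval between short tet-operator matches (labelled as TRE promoter fragments) and the rrnB T1 terminator, which would fit a single tet-controlled expression unit. A plasmid-encoded Tet repressor keeps this unit off, and the depositor notes that anhydrotetracycline is used to induce both proteins. In the ORBIT scheme, RecT promotes annealing of a targeting oligonucleotide into the chromosome, and the integrase then recombines a payload plasmid at the attachment site introduced by that oligonucleotide.

The Bacillus subtilis sacRB cassette, comprising the sacB promoter/control region and the levansucrase gene, makes cells sucrose-sensitive. This provides counter-selection for cells that have lost the helper plasmid once editing is complete. The short lacI, MCS and Streptomyces protein matches in the table appear to be backbone remnants.
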