Features (pLannotate 1.2.2; 13 found; start..end, strand, type, name):
     20..47      +  terminator     rrnB T2 terminator: transcription terminator T2 from the E. coli rrnB gene
     83..187     +  CDS            Y4104_STRCO (fragment): Protein inferred from homology: Swiss-Prot protein existence level 3. From Streptomyces coelicolor (strain ATCC BAA-471 / A3(2) / M145).
    245..264     +  promoter       tight TRE promoter (fragment): Tet-responsive promoter PTight, consisting of seven tet operator sequences followed by the minimal CMV promoter
    271..288     +  promoter       tight TRE promoter (fragment): Tet-responsive promoter PTight, consisting of seven tet operator sequences followed by the minimal CMV promoter
   3070..3116    +  terminator     rrnB T1 terminator: transcription terminator T1 from the E. coli rrnB gene
   3260..4075    +  CDS            KanR: aminoglycoside phosphotransferase; aph(3')-Ia; confers resistance to kanamycin in bacteria or G418 (Geneticin®) in eukaryotes
   4132..4163    +  misc_feature   MCS (fragment): pBluescript multiple cloning site
   6956..7318    +  promoter       sacB promoter (fragment): sacR; sacB promoter and control region
   7319..8740    +  CDS            SacB: secreted levansucrase that renders bacterial growth sensitive to sucrose; Bacillus subtilis sacB; negative selection marker
   8762..8782    +  terminator     rrnB T2 terminator (fragment): transcription terminator T2 from the E. coli rrnB gene
   8973..9593    +  CDS            tetR: TETR2_ECOLX - Experimental evidence at protein level: Swiss-Prot protein existence level 1. TetR is the repressor of the tetracycline resistance element; its N-terminal region forms a helix-turn-helix structure and binds DNA. Binding of tetracycline to TetR reduces the repressor affinity for the tetracycline resistance gene (tetA) promoter operator sites. From Escherichia coli.
   9660..10248   +  rep_origin     ori: high-copy-number ColE1/pMB1/pBR322/pUC origin of replication
  10431..10486   +  CDS            lacI (fragment): lac repressor; lacI; The lac repressor binds to the lac operator to inhibit transcription in E. coli. This inhibition can be relieved by adding lactose or isopropyl-β-D-thiogalactopyranoside (IPTG).
>Addgene plasmid #108320 | pKM461 | addgene full sequence | sequence record 210431 | Addgene NGS Result
ACTAGTTGATTAGCTAAGCAGAAGGCCATCCTGACGGATGGCCTTTTTGCGTTTAATACTGTTTAAACTC
TAGAAATATTGGATCGTCGGCACCGTCACGGCCGTGGGAGGCGGCACGATCCGCGACGTGATGATCGGCC
GCATCCCCACGGTGCTGCGCAGTGAGCTCTACGCCATCCCGGCGTTGATCTGTGCGTTCGCACGCACAGG
CCCGGTGTGAGAAGGGTCTCTGACGAGCGGGAGAACTCCCTATCAGTGATAGAGTTTGTCCTCCCTATCA
GTGATAGATAGGCTCTGGGAGTACCCGTGTGTACGACCAGCACGGCATACATCATTTCGACGCCGAGAGA
TTCGCCGCCCGAAATGAGCACGATCCGCATGCTTAATTAAGAAGGAGATATACATATGGCTGAAAATGCT
GTCACCAAGCAGGATTCGCCCAAGGCACCCGAGACGATCTCGCAAGTGCTGCAGGTGCTCGTGCCGCAGC
TGGCGCGTGCAGTGCCCAAGGGTATGGACCCCGACCGCATCGCGCGGATCGTGCAAACCGAGATCCGCAA
GTCGCGCAACGCGAAAGCTGCTGGCATCGCTAAGCAGTCCCTCGACGACTGCACGCAAGAGTCATTTGCC
GGTGCGCTGCTGACCTCGGCCGCGCTCGGTCTCGAGCCCGGTGTCAACGGCGAGTGCTACCTCGTGCCCT
ACCGCGACACCCGGCGCGGCGTGGTCGAGTGCCAGCTGATCATCGGCTACCAGGGCATCGTCAAACTGTT
CTGGCAGCACCCGCGCGCCTCCCGGATCGACGCGCAGTGGGTCGGCGCGAACGACGAATTCCATTACACC
ATGGGCCTCAATCCGACGCTGAAACACGTGAAGGCCAAGGGTGATCGGGGTAATCCGGTCTACTTCTACG
CGATCGTCGAGGTGACCGGCGCTGAGCCGCTGTGGGACGTGTTCACCGCCGACGAGATCAGGGAATTGCG
TCGCGGCAAGGTCGGATCCTCGGGCGACATCAAGGACCCGCAGCGCTGGATGGAGCGGAAGACCGCGCTC
AAACAGGTGCTGAAGCTGGCACCGAAGACGACGCGGCTCGACGCGGCGATCCGCGCCGACGATCGCCCGG
GCACCGACCTGTCACAGTCGCAGGCGCTCGCGCTGCCGTCGACCGTCAAGCCGACGGCCGACTACATCGA
CGGCGAGATCGCCGAGCCGCACGAGGTCGATACGCCACCGAAGTCGTCGCGCGCACAACGCGCGCAGCGC
GCCACCGCGCCGGCGCCCGACGTGCAGATGGCCAATCCCGATCAGCTGAAGCGCCTCGGCGAGATCCAGA
AGGCCGAAAAGTACAACGACGCCGATTGGTTCAAGTTCCTCGCCGATTCGGCCGGCGTCAAAGCCACGCG
CGCCGCCGACCTCACGTTCGACGAGGCGAAGGCTGTCATCGACATGTTCGACGGGCCCAACGCATGAGCG
CCCCGGCGAATTCCGACGCGGTGGTTGATCTGCGCTAGTGGAGGCGCCAGAGGCACTTCGAG
[1500 nt withheld, positions 1533-3032]
TAGGTTAACAACTAGCGTACGATCGACTGCCAGGCATCAAATAAAACGAAAGGCTCAGTCGAAAGACTGG
GCCTTTCGTTTTATGCCATCATGGCCGCGGGACGTCGGGGGGGGGGGAAAGCCACGTTGTGTCTCAAAAT
CTCTGATGTTACATTGCACAAGATAAAAATATATCATCATGAACAATAAAACTGTCTGCTTACATAAACA
GTAATACAAGGGGTGTTATGAGCCATATTCAACGGGAAACGTCTTGCTCGAGGCCGCGATTAAATTCCAA
CATGGATGCTGATTTATATGGGTATAAATGGGCTCGCGATAATGTCGGGCAATCAGGTGCGACAATCTAT
CGCTTGTATGGGAAGCCCCATGCGCCAGAGTTGTTTCTGAAACATGGCAAAGGTAGCGTTGCCAATGATG
TTACAGATGAGATGGTCAGACTAAACTGGCTGACGGAATTTATGCCTCTTCCGACCATCAAGCATTTTAT
CCGTACTCCTGATGATGCATGGTTACTCACCACTGCGATCCCCGGGAAAACAGCATTCCAGGTATTAGAA
GAATATCCTGATTCAGGTGAAAATATTGTTGATGCGCTGGCAGTGTTCCTGCGCCGGTTGCATTCGATTC
CTGTTTGTAATTGTCCTTTTAACAGCGATCGCGTATTTCGTCTCGCTCAGGCGCAATCACGAATGAATAA
CGGTTTGGTTGATGCGAGTGATTTTGATGACGAGCGTAATGGCTGGCCTGTTGAACAAGTCTGGAAAGAA
ATGCATAATCTTTTGCCATTCTCACCGGATTCAGTCGTCACTCATGGTGATTTCTCACTTGATAACCTTA
TTTTTGACGAGGGGAAATTAATAGGTTGTATTGATGTTGGACGAGTCGGAATCGCAGACCGATACCAGGA
TCTTGCCATCCTATGGAACTGCCTCGGTGAGTTTTCTCCTTCATTACAGAAACGGCTTTTTCAAAAATAT
GGTATTGATAATCCTGATATGAATAAATTGCAGTTTCATTTGATGCTCGATGAGTTTTTCTAATCAGATA
TCAAGCTTTAGCTAATTAATTGGGGACCCTAGAGGTCCCCTTTTTTATTTTATCGATACCGTCGACCTCG
AGGGGGGGCCCCCGGGGATCATCGAGCCGAGAACGTTATCGAAGTTGGTCATGTGTAATCCCCTCGTTTG
AACTTTGGATTAAGCGTAGATACACCCTTGGACAAGCCAGTTGGATTCGGAGACAAGCAAATTCAGCCTT
AAAAAGGGCGAGGCCCTGCGGTGGTGGAACACCGCAGGGCCTCTAACCGCTCGACGCGCTGCACCAACCA
GCCCGCGAACGGCTGGCAGCCAGCGTAAGGCGCGGCTCATCGGGCGGCGTTCGCCACGATGTCCTGCACT
TCGAGCCAAGCCTCGAACACCTGCTGGTGTGCACGACTCACCCGGTTGTTGACACCGCGCGCGGCCGTGC
GGGCTCGGTGGGGCGGCTCTGTCGCCCTTGCCAGCGTGAGTAGCGCGTACCTCACCTCGCCCAACAGGTC
GCACACAGCCGATTCGTACGCCATAAAGCCAGGTGAGCCCACCAGCTCCGTAAGTTCGGGCGCTGTGTGG
CTCGTACCCGCGCATTCAGGCGGCAGGGGGTCTAACGGGTCTAAGGCGGCGTGTACGGCCGCCACAGCGG
CTCTCAGCGGCCCGGAAACGTCCTCGAAACGACGCATGTGTTCCTCCTGGTTGGTACAGGTGGTTGGGGG
TGCTCGGCTGTCGCTGGTGTTCCACCACCAGGGCTCGACGGGAGAGCGGGGGAGTGTGCAGTTGTGGGGT
GGCCCCTCAGCGAAATATCTGACTTGGAGCTCGTGTCGGACCATACACCGGTGATTAATCGTGGTCTACT
ACCAAGCGTGAGCCACGTCGCCGACGAATTTGAGCAGCTCTGGCTGCCGTACTGGCCGCTGGCAAGCGAC
GATCTGCTCGAGGGGATCTACCGCCAAAGCCGCGCGTCGGCCCTAGGCCGCCGGTACATCGAGGCGAACC
CAACAGCGCTGGCAAACCTGCTGGTCGTGGACGTAGACCATCCAGACGCAGCGCTCCGAGCGCTCAGCGC
CCGGGGGTCCCATCCGCTGCCCAACGCGATCGTGGGCAATCGCGCCAACGGCCACGCACACGCAGTGTGG
GCACTCAACGCCCCTGTTCCACGCACCGAATACGCGCGGCGTAAGCCGCTCGCATACATGGCGGCGTGCG
CCGAAGGCCTTCGGCGCGCCGTCGACGGCGACCGCAGTTACTCAGGCCTCATGACCAAAAACCCCGGCCA
CATCGCCTGGGAAACGGAATGGCTCCACTCAGATCTCTACACACTCAGCCACATCGAGGCCGAGCTCGGC
GCGAACATGCCACCGCCGCGCTGGCGTCAGCAGACCACGTACAAAGCGGCTCCGACGCCGCTAGGGCGGA
ATTGCGCACTGTTCGATTCCGTCAGGTTGTGGGCCTATCGTCCCGCCCTCATGCGGATCTACCTGCCGAC
CCGGAACGTGGACGGACTCGGCCGCGCGATCTATGCCGAGTGCCACGCGCGAAACGCCGAATTCCCGTGC
AACGACGTGTGTCCCGGACCGCTACCGGACAGCGAGGTCCGCGCCATCGCCAACAGCATTTGGCGTTGGA
TCACAACCAAGTCGCGCATTTGGGCGGACGGGATCGTGGTCTACGAGGCCACACTCAGTGCGCGCCAGTC
GGCCATCTCGCGGAAGGGCGCAGCAGCGCGCACGGCGGCGAGCACAGTTGCGCGGCGCGCAAAGTCCGCG
TCAGCCATGGAGGCATTGCTATGAGCGACGGCTACAGCGACGGCTACAACCGGCAGCCGACTGTCCGCAA
AAAGCGGCGCGTGACCGCCGCCGAAGGCGCTCGAATCACCGGACTATCCGAACGCCACGTCGTCCGGCTC
GTGGCGCAGGAACGCAGCGAGTGGCTCGCCGAGCAGGCTGCACGCCGCGAACGCATCCGCGCCTATCACG
ACGACGAGGGCCACTCTTGGCCGCAAACGGCCAAACATTTCGGGCTGCATCTGGACACCGTTAAGCGACT
CGGCTATCGGGCGAGGAAAGAGCGTGCGGCAGAACAGGAAGCGGCTCAAAAGGCCCACAACGAAGCCGAC
AATCCACCGCTGTTCTAACGCAATTGGGGAGCGGGTGTCGCGGGGGTTCCGTGGGGGGTTCCGTTGCAAC
GGGTCGGACAGGTAAAAGTCCTGGTAGACGCTAGTTTTCTGGTTTGGGCCATGCCTGTCTCGTTGCGTGT
TTCGTTGCGCCCGTTTTGAATACCAGCCAGACGAGACGGGGTTCTACGAATCTTGGTCGATACCAAGCCA
TTTCCGCTGAATATCGGGGAGCTCACCGCCAGAATCGGTGGTTGTGGTGATGTACGTGGCGAACTCCGTT
GTAGTGCCTGTGGTGGCATCCGTGGCCACTCTCGTTGCACGGTTCGTTGTGCCGTTACAGGCCCCGTTGA
CAGCTCACCGAACGTAGTTAAAACATGCTGGTCAAACTAGGTTTACCAACGATACGAGTCAGCTCATCTA
GGGCCAGTTCTAGGCGTTGTTCGTTGCGCGGTTCGTTGCGCATGTTTCGTGTGGTTGCTAGATGGCTCCG
CAACCACACGCTTCGAGGTTGAGTGCTTCCAGCACGGGCGCGATCCAGAAGAACTTCGTCGTGCGACTGT
CCTCGTTGATCCTTGCCGAGCTGGGATGGAAGCCCGGCCGACCCACCCTGGAGGAGATGATCGAGGATGC
CAGGGCCTTTCACGCCCGCCGCTGCTGAGCGTCCGCCGCCGGGCCCGCACCGCCGTCGGCCGGCCCGCTC
CGGGCTCGCAGCAGCGGGCTTCGGCGCGGGCCCGGGGCTCCCGGGCCGCCGGGCGGGGCTCCGCCCGGCG
GCCGCCCATGCAACAGAAACTATAAAAAATACAGAGAATGAAAAGAAACAGATAGATTTTTTAGTTCTTT
AGGCCCGTAGTCTGCAAATCCTTTTATGATTTTCTATCAAACAAAAGAGGAAAATAGACCAGTTGCAATC
CAAACGAGAGTCTAATAGAATGAGGTCGAAAAGTAAATCGCGCGGGTTTGTTACTGATAAAGCAGGCAAG
ACCTAAAATGTGTAAAGGGCAAAGTGTATACTTTGGCGTCACCCCTTACATATTTTAGGTCTTTTTTTAT
TGTGCGTAACTAACTTGCCATCTTCAAACAGGAGGGCTGGAAGAAGCAGACCGCTAACACAGTACATAAA
AAAGGAGACATGAACGATGAACATCAAAAAGTTTGCAAAACAAGCAACAGTATTAACCTTTACTACCGCA
CTGCTGGCAGGAGGCGCAACTCAAGCGTTTGCGAAAGAAACGAACCAAAAGCCATATAAGGAAACATACG
GCATTTCCCATATTACACGCCATGATATGCTGCAAATCCCTGAACAGCAAAAAAATGAAAAATATCAAGT
TCCTGAATTCGATTCGTCCACAATTAAAAATATCTCTTCTGCAAAAGGCCTGGACGTTTGGGACAGCTGG
CCATTACAAAACGCTGACGGCACTGTCGCAAACTATCACGGCTACCACATCGTCTTTGCATTAGCCGGAG
ATCCTAAAAATGCGGATGACACATCGATTTACATGTTCTATCAAAAAGTCGGCGAAACTTCTATTGACAG
CTGGAAAAACGCTGGCCGCGTCTTTAAAGACAGCGACAAATTCGATGCAAATGATTCTATCCTAAAAGAC
CAAACACAAGAATGGTCAGGTTCAGCCACATTTACATCTGACGGAAAAATCCGTTTATTCTACACTGATT
TCTCCGGTAAACATTACGGCAAACAAACACTGACAACTGCACAAGTTAACGTATCAGCATCAGACAGCTC
TTTGAACATCAACGGTGTAGAGGATTATAAATCAATCTTTGACGGTGACGGAAAAACGTATCAAAATGTA
CAGCAGTTCATCGATGAAGGCAACTACAGCTCAGGCGACAACCATACGCTGAGAGATCCTCACTACGTAG
AAGATAAAGGCCACAAATACTTAGTATTTGAAGCAAACACTGGAACTGAAGATGGCTACCAAGGCGAAGA
ATCTTTATTTAACAAAGCATACTATGGCAAAAGCACATCATTCTTCCGTCAAGAAAGTCAAAAACTTCTG
CAAAGCGATAAAAAACGCACGGCTGAGTTAGCAAACGGCGCTCTCGGTATGATTGAGCTAAACGATGATT
ACACACTGAAAAAAGTGATGAAACCGCTGATTGCATCTAACACAGTAACAGATGAAATTGAACGCGCGAA
CGTCTTTAAAATGAACGGCAAATGGTACCTGTTCACTGACTCCCGCGGATCAAAAATGACGATTGACGGC
ATTACGTCTAACGATATTTACATGCTTGGTTATGTTTCTAATTCTTTAACTGGCCCATACAAGCCGCTGA
ACAAAACTGGCCTTGTGTTAAAAATGGATCTTGATCCTAACGATGTAACCTTTACTTACTCACACTTCGC
TGTACCTCAAGCGAAAGGAAACAATGTCGTGATTACAAGCTATATGACAAACAGAGGATTCTACGCAGAC
AAACAATCAACGTTTGCGCCAAGCTTCCTGCTGAACATCAAAGGCAAGAAAACATCTGTTGTCAAAGACA
GCATCCTTGAACAAGGACAATTAACAGTTAACAAATAAGCGGCCGCTGATTAGCTAAGCAGAAGGCCATC
CTGACGGATGCCTTTTTCGCTTTAATACTGCATGCACTCTAGAAATATTGGATCGTCGCACCGGGTTAAG
CCTGGAGTGCGGTGGTGCCTGGTCGGCATTTTCGCAGTCGAGGGCTCTCGTGTAGCCTGGGCGAGTTGCC
GACGCAGGCGACCCTCCTGCCACGGATCCGCATGGTACCATCAGGAGGAATCACTTCGCAATGTCTAGAT
TAGATAAAAGTAAAGTGATTAACAGCGCATTAGAGCTGCTTAATGAGGTCGGAATCGAAGGTTTAACAAC
CCGTAAACTCGCCCAGAAGCTTGGTGTAGAGCAGCCTACATTGTATTGGCATGTAAAAAATAAGCGGGCC
CTGCTCGACGCCTTAGCCATTGAGATGTTAGATAGGCACCATACTCACTTTTGCCCTTTAGAAGGGGAAA
GCTGGCAAGATTTTTTACGTAATAACGCTAAAAGTTTTAGATGTGCTTTACTAAGTCATCGCGATGGAGC
AAAAGTACATTTAGGTACACGGCCTACAGAAAAACAGTATGAAACTCTCGAAAATCAATTAGCCTTTTTA
TGCCAACAAGGTTTTTCACTAGAGAACGCGTTATATGCACTCAGCGCTGTGGGGCATTTTACCTTAGGTT
GCGTATTGGAAGATCAAGAGCATCAAGTCGCTAAAGAAGAAAGGGAAACACCTACTACTGATAGTATGCC
GCCATTATTACGACAAGCTATCGAATTATTTGATCACCAAGGTGCAGAGCCAGCCTTCTTATTCGGCCTT
GAATTGATCATCTGCGGATTAGAAAAACAACTTAAATGTGAAAGTGGGTCTTAATGACCATGGGCTAGAT
TTAAATCACTGAGCGTCAGACCCCGTAGAAAAGATCAAAGGATCTTCTTGAGATCCTTTTTTTCTGCGCG
TAATCTGCTGCTTGCAAACAAAAAAACCACCGCTACCAGCGGTGGTTTTTTTGCCGGATCAAGAGCTACC
AACTCTTTTTCCGAAGGTAACTGGCTTCAGCAGAGCGCAGATACCAAATACTGTTCTTCTAGTGTAGCCG
TAGTTAGGCCACCACTTCAAGAACTCTGTAGCACCGCCTACATACCTCGCTCTGCTAATCCTGTTACCAG
TGGCTGCTGCCAGTGGCGATAAGTCGTGTCTTACCGGGTTGGACTCAAGACGATAGTTACCGGATAAGGC
GCAGCGGTCGGGCTGAACGGGGGGTTCGTGCACACAGCCCAGCTTGGAGCGAACGACCTACACCGAACTG
AGATACCTACAGCGTGAGCTATGAGAAAGCGCCACGCTTCCCGAAGGGAGAAAGGCGGACAGGTATCCGG
TAAGCGGCAGGGTCGGAACAGGAGAGCGCACGAGGGAGCTTCCAGGGGGAAACGCCTGGTATCTTTATAG
TCCTGTCGGGTTTCGCCACCTCTGACTTGAGCGTCGATTTTTGTGATGCTCGTCAGGGGGGCGGAGCCTA
TGGAAAAACGCCAGCAACGCGGCCTTTTTACGGTTCCTGGCCTTTTGCTGGCCTTTTGCTCACATGTTCT
TTCCTGCGTTATCCCCTGATTCTGTGGATAACCGTATTACCGCCTTTGAGTGAGCTGATACCGCTCGCCG
CAGCCGAACGACCGAGCGCAGCGAGTCAGTGAGCGAGGAAGCGGAAGAGCGCCCAATACGCAAACCGCCT
CTCCCCGCGCGTTGGCCGATTCATTAATGCAGCTAGA
